>Addgene plasmid #19696 | TLD_010 | depositor full sequence | sequence record 9327 | Author sequence
TCGCGCGTTTCGGTGATGACGGTGAAAACCTCTGACACATGCAGCTCCCGGAGACGGTCACAGCTTGTCT
GTAAGCGGATGCCGGGAGCAGACAAGCCCGTCAGGGCGCGTCAGCGGGTGTTGGCGGGTGTCGGGGCTGG
CTTAACTATGCGGCATCAGAGCAGATTGTACTGAGAGTGCACCATATGCGGTGTGAAATACCGCACAGAT
GCGTAAGGAGAAAATACCGCATCAGGCGCCATTCGCCATTCAGGCTGCGCAACTGTTGGGAAGGGCGATC
GGTGCGGGCCTCTTCGCTATTACGCCAGCTGGCGAAAGGGGGATGTGCTGCAAGGCGATTAAGTTGGGTA
ACGCCAGGGTTTTCCCAGTCACGACGTTGTAAAACGACGGCCAGTGAATTCATGTACGGGCCAGATATAC
GCGTTGACATTGATTATTGACTAGTTATTAATAGTAATCAATTACGGGGTCATTAGTTCATAGCCCATAT
ATGGAGTTCCGCGTTACATAACTTACGGTAAATGGCCCGCCTGGCTGACCGCCCAACGACCCCCGCCCAT
TGACGTCAATAATGACGTATGTTCCCATAGTAACGCCAATAGGGACTTTCCATTGACGTCAATGGGTGGA
GTATTTACGGTAAACTGCCCACTTGGCAGTACATCAAGTGTATCATATGCCAAGTACGCCCCCTATTGAC
GTCAATGACGGTAAATGGCCCGCCTGGCATTATGCCCAGTACATGACCTTATGGGACTTTCCTACTTGGC
AGTACATCTACGTATTAGTCATCGCTATTACCATGGTGATGCGGTTTTGGCAGTACATCAATGGGCGTGG
ATAGCGGTTTGACTCACGGGGATTTCCAAGTCTCCACCCCATTGACGTCAATGGGAGTTTGTTTTGGAAC
CAAAATCAACGGGACTTTCCAAAATGTCGTAACAACTCCGCCCCATTGACGCAAATGGGCGGTAGGCGTG
TACGGTGGGAGGTCTATATAAGCAGAGCTCTCCCTATCAGTGATAGAGATCTCCCTATCAGTGATAGAGA
TCGTCGACGAGCTCGTTTAGTGAACCGTCAGATCGCCTGGAGACGCCATCCACGCTGTTTTGACCTCCAT
AGAAGACACCGGGACCGATCCAGCCTCCGGGATCCTCTAGAGTCGACCTGCAGCACAACCATGGTGAGCA
AGGGCGAGGAGCTGTTCACCGGGGTGGTGCCCATCCTGGTCGAGCTGGACGGCGACGTAAACGGCCACAA
GTTCAGCGTGTCCGGCGAGGGCGAGGGCGATGCCACCTACGGCAAGCTGACCCTGAAGTTCATCTGCACC
ACCGGCAAGCTGCCCGTGCCCTGGCCCACCCTCGTGACCACCCTGACCTACGGCGTGCAGTGCTTCAGCC
GCTACCCCGACCACATGAAGCAGCACGACTTCTTCAAGTCCGCCATGCCCGAAGGCTACGTCCAGGAGCG
CACCATCTTCTTCAAGGACGACGGCAACTACAAGACCCGCGCCGAGGTGAAGTTCGAGGGCGACACCCTG
GTGAACCGCATCGAGCTGAAGGGCATCGACTTCAAGGAGGACGGCAACATCCTGGGGCACAAGCTGGAGT
ACAACTACAACAGCCACAACGTCTATATCATGGCCGACAAGCAGAAGAACGGCATCAAGGTGAACTTCAA
GATCCGCCACAACATCGAGGACGGCAGCGTGCAGCTCGCCGACCACTACCAGCAGAACACCCCCATCGGC
GACGGCCCCGTGCTGCTGCCCGACAACCACTACCTGAGCACCCAGTCCGCCCTGAGCAAAGACCCCAACG
AGAAGCGCGATCACATGGTCCTGCTGGAGTTCGTGACCGCCGCCGGGATCACTCTCGGCATGGACGAGCT
GTACAAGTAAAGCGGCCGCGACTCTAGATCATAATCAGCCATACCACATTTGTAGAGGTTTTACTTGCTT
TAAAAAACCTCCCACACCTCCCCCTGAACCTGAAACATAAAATGAATGCAATTGTTGTTGTTAACTTGTT
TATTGCAGCTTATAATGGTTACAAATAAAGCAATAGCATCACAAATTTCACAAATAAAGCATTTTTTTCA
CTGCAAGCTTGGCGTAATCATGGTCATAGCTGTTTCCTGTGTGAAATTGTTATCCGCTCACAATTCCACA
CAACATACGAGCCGGAAGCATAAAGTGTAAAGCCTGGGGTGCCTAATGAGTGAGCTAACTCACATTAATT
GCGTTGCGCTCACTGCCCGCTTTCCAGTCGGGAAACCTGTCGTGCCAGCTGCATTAATGAATCGGCCAAC
GCGCGGGGAGAGGCGGTTTGCGTATTGGGCGCTCTTCCGCTTCCTCGCTCACTGACTCGCTGCGCTCGGT
CGTTCGGCTGCGGCGAGCGGTATCAGCTCACTCAAAGGCGGTAATACGGTTATCCACAGAATCAGGGGAT
AACGCAGGAAAGAACATGTGAGCAAAAGGCCAGCAAAAGGCCAGGAACCGTAAAAAGGCCGCGTTGCTGG
CGTTTTTCCATAGGCTCCGCCCCCCTGACGAGCATCACAAAAATCGACGCTCAAGTCAGAGGTGGCGAAA
CCCGACAGGACTATAAAGATACCAGGCGTTTCCCCCTGGAAGCTCCCTCGTGCGCTCTCCTGTTCCGACC
CTGCCGCTTACCGGATACCTGTCCGCCTTTCTCCCTTCGGGAAGCGTGGCGCTTTCTCATAGCTCACGCT
GTAGGTATCTCAGTTCGGTGTAGGTCGTTCGCTCCAAGCTGGGCTGTGTGCACGAACCCCCCGTTCAGCC
CGACCGCTGCGCCTTATCCGGTAACTATCGTCTTGAGTCCAACCCGGTAAGACACGACTTATCGCCACTG
GCAGCAGCCACTGGTAACAGGATTAGCAGAGCGAGGTATGTAGGCGGTGCTACAGAGTTCTTGAAGTGGT
GGCCTAACTACGGCTACACTAGAAGAACAGTATTTGGTATCTGCGCTCTGCTGAAGCCAGTTACCTTCGG
AAAAAGAGTTGGTAGCTCTTGATCCGGCAAACAAACCACCGCTGGTAGCGGTGGTTTTTTTGTTTGCAAG
CAGCAGATTACGCGCAGAAAAAAAGGATCTCAAGAAGATCCTTTGATCTTTTCTACGGGGTCTGACGCTC
AGTGGAACGAAAACTCACGTTAAGGGATTTTGGTCATGAGATTATCAAAAAGGATCTTCACCTAGATCCT
TTTAAATTAAAAATGAAGTTTTAAATCAATCTAAAGTATATATGAGTAAACTTGGTCTGACAGTTACCAA
TGCTTAATCAGTGAGGCACCTATCTCAGCGATCTGTCTATTTCGTTCATCCATAGTTGCCTGACTCCCCG
TCGTGTAGATAACTACGATACGGGAGGGCTTACCATCTGGCCCCAGTGCTGCAATGATACCGCGAGACCC
ACGCTCACCGGCTCCAGATTTATCAGCAATAAACCAGCCAGCCGGAAGGGCCGAGCGCAGAAGTGGTCCT
GCAACTTTATCCGCCTCCATCCAGTCTATTAATTGTTGCCGGGAAGCTAGAGTAAGTAGTTCGCCAGTTA
ATAGTTTGCGCAACGTTGTTGCCATTGCTACAGGCATCGTGGTGTCACGCTCGTCGTTTGGTATGGCTTC
ATTCAGCTCCGGTTCCCAACGATCAAGGCGAGTTACATGATCCCCCATGTTGTGCAAAAAAGCGGTTAGC
TCCTTCGGTCCTCCGATCGTTGTCAGAAGTAAGTTGGCCGCAGTGTTATCACTCATGGTTATGGCAGCAC
TGCATAATTCTCTTACTGTCATGCCATCCGTAAGATGCTTTTCTGTGACTGGTGAGTACTCAACCAAGTC
ATTCTGAGAATAGTGTATGCGGCGACCGAGTTGCTCTTGCCCGGCGTCAATACGGGATAATACCGCGCCA
CATAGCAGAACTTTAAAAGTGCTCATCATTGGAAAACGTTCTTCGGGGCGAAAACTCTCAAGGATCTTAC
CGCTGTTGAGATCCAGTTCGATGTAACCCACTCGTGCACCCAACTGATCTTCAGCATCTTTTACTTTCAC
CAGCGTTTCTGGGTGAGCAAAAACAGGAAGGCAAAATGCCGCAAAAAAGGGAATAAGGGCGACACGGAAA
TGTTGAATACTCATACTCTTCCTTTTTCAATATTATTGAAGCATTTATCAGGGTTATTGTCTCATGAGCG
GATACATATTTGAATGTATTTAGAAAAATAAACAAATAGGGGTTCCGCGCACATTTCCCCGAAAAGTGCC
ACCTGACGTCTAAGAAACCATTATTATCATGACATTAACCTATAAAAATAGGCGTATCACGAGGCCCTTT
CGTC
Features (pLannotate 1.2.2; 20 found; start..end, strand, type, name):
    137..236     +  misc_feature   bom (fragment): basis of mobility region from pBR322
    242..399     -  CDS            lacZα (fragment): LacZα fragment of β-galactosidase; lacZ fragment
    426..805     +  enhancer       CMV enhancer: human cytomegalovirus immediate early enhancer
    878..895     -  promoter       CMV promoter (fragment): human cytomegalovirus (CMV) immediate early promoter
    958..1009    +  promoter       CMVd2 promoter: truncated human cytomegalovirus (CMV) immediate early promoter that yields moderately reduced expression relative to the full-length promoter
   1011..1030    +  promoter       PLtetO-1 promoter (fragment): modified phage lambda PL promoter with tet operator sites (Lutz and Bujard, 1997)
   1032..1051    +  promoter       PLtetO-1 promoter (fragment): modified phage lambda PL promoter with tet operator sites (Lutz and Bujard, 1997)
   1059..1092    +  promoter       TRE3GV promoter (fragment): 3rd-generation Tet-responsive promoter that can be activated by binding of Tet-On® 3G, optimized for retroviral and lentiviral vectors
   1149..1173    +  misc_feature   MCS (fragment): pUC18/19 multiple cloning site
   1181..1900    +  CDS            EGFP: the original enhanced GFP (Yang et al., 1996) mammalian codon-optimized
   1917..2000    +  CDS            large T antigen (fragment): large T antigen from SV40 (simian virus 40)
   2023..2104    +  polyA_signal   SV40 poly(A) signal: SV40 polyadenylation signal
   2147..2163    -  protein_bind   lac operator: The lac repressor binds to the lac operator to inhibit transcription in E. coli. This inhibition can be relieved by adding lactose or isopropyl-β-D-thiogalactopyranoside (IPTG). lac repressor encoded by lacI
   2171..2201    -  promoter       lac promoter: promoter for the E. coli lac operon
   2216..2237    -  protein_bind   CAP binding site: CAP binding activates transcription in the presence of cAMP. E. coli catabolite activator protein
   2250..2342    -  CDS            lacI (fragment): lac repressor; lacI; The lac repressor binds to the lac operator to inhibit transcription in E. coli. This inhibition can be relieved by adding lactose or isopropyl-β-D-thiogalactopyranoside (IPTG).
   2525..3113    -  rep_origin     ori: high-copy-number ColE1/pMB1/pBR322/pUC origin of replication
   3284..4144    -  CDS            AmpR: β-lactamase; bla; confers resistance to ampicillin, carbenicillin, and related antibiotics
   4145..4249    -  promoter       AmpR promoter: bla
   4344..35      +  CDS            rop (fragment) (across the origin): Rop protein, which maintains plasmids at low copy number; rop
