[The description below was written by a language model from this plasmid's Addgene catalogue record and pLannotate feature annotations shown in this document.]
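Description:
TLD_010 is a small, high-copy mammalian expression plasmid from a synthetic-biology toolkit built around a tunable genetic switch that combines RNAi with repressor proteins. The catalogue lists the backbone as LTRi and the insert as EGFP. It gives the same figure, 4,344 bp, for both the backbone without insert and the insert. That number matches the full deposited sequence, so it probably describes the whole plasmid rather than either part. The plasmid is propagated in E. coli through a ColE1/pUC-type origin and is selected with ampicillin through the β-lactamase gene and its native promoter. pUC-style remnants flank the cassette: lacZα and lacI fragments, a lac promoter, operator and CAP site, and partial bom and rop sequences. No mammalian selection marker is annotated.

The payload is a single EGFP expression unit. A CMV immediate-early enhancer sits upstream of a truncated CMV core promoter. This is followed directly by short matches annotated as fragments of PLtetO-1 and of a Tet-responsive promoter, which most likely mark tet operator sites placed just downstream of the promoter. That layout fits a CMV promoter that a Tet repressor can silence, with repression relieved by a tetracycline-class inducer, although the record does not state this mechanism. The mammalian codon-optimised EGFP coding sequence comes next and ends with an SV40-derived region and its polyadenylation signal. No shRNA cassette, lac repressor gene or Tet repressor gene is annotated, so this plasmid appears to be a reporter or intermediate module rather than the complete switch. It is probably used to measure repressor-controlled EGFP output in transfected mammalian cells.
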