Addgene plasmid #19696: TLD_010
Depositing lab: James Collins. Depositing organization: Boston University Medical Campus. Publication: A tunable genetic switch based on RNAi and repressor proteins for regulating gene expression in mammalian cells. Deans TL, Cantor CR, Collins JJ. Cell. 2007 Jul 27. 130(2):363-72. 10.1016/j.cell.2007.05.045 PubMed 17662949.
Backbone
  Vector backbone: LTRi
  Backbone size w/o insert (bp): 4344
  Vector type: Mammalian Expression, Synthetic Biology
Growth in bacteria
  Bacterial resistance: Ampicillin, 100 μg/mL
  Growth temperature: 37°C
  Growth strain: DH5alpha
  Copy number: High Copy
Gene/Insert
  Gene/Insert name: EGFP
  Insert size (bp): 4344
  Cloning method: Restriction Enzyme
  Sequencing primers: 5′ CMV-F; 3′ M13-rev
Terms and licenses: Academic/Nonprofit Terms; Industry Terms: Not Available to Industry
How to cite: TLD_010 was a gift from James Collins (Addgene plasmid # 19696 ; http://n2t.net/addgene:19696 ; RRID:Addgene_19696)
