>Addgene plasmid #19696 | TLD_010 | addgene partial sequence | sequence record 25366 | 19696 with CMV-F
GAGCTCTCCCTATCAGTGATAGAGATCTCCCTATCAGTGATAGAGATCGTCGACGAGCTCGTTTAGTGAA
CCGTCAGATCGCCTGGAGACGCCATCCACGCTGTTTTGACCTCCATAGAAGACACCGGGACCGATCCAGC
CTCCGGGATCCTCTAGAGTCGACCTGCAGCACAACCATGGTGAGCAAGGGCGAGGAGCTGTTCACCGGGG
TGGTGCCCATCCTGGTCGAGCTGGACGGCGACGTAAACGGCCACAAGTTCAGCGTGTCCGGCGAGGGCGA
GGGCGATGCCACCTACGGCAAGCTGACCCTGAAGTTCATCTGCACCACCGGCAAGCTGCCCGTGCCCTGG
CCCACCCTCGTGACCACCCTGACCTACGGCGTGCAGTGCTTCAGCCGCTACCCCGACCACATGAAGCAGC
ACGACTTCTTCAAGTCCGCCATGCCCGAAGGCTACGTCCAGGAGCGCACCATCTTCTTCAAGGACGACGG
CAACTACAAGACCCGCGCCGAGGTGAAGTTCGAGGGCGACACCCTGGTGAACCGCATCGAGCTGAAGGGC
ATCGACTTCAAGGAGGACGGCAACATCCTGGGGCACAAGCTGGAGTACAACTACAACAGCCACAACGTCT
ATATCATGGCCGACAAGCAGAAGAACGGCATCAAGGTGAACTTCAAGATCCGCCACAACATCGAGGACGG
CAGCGTGCAGCTCGCCGACCACTACCAGCAGAACACCCCCATCGGCGACGGCCCCGTGCTGCTGCCCGAC
AACCACTACCTGAGCACCCAGTCCGCCCTGAGCAAAGACCCCAACGANAAGCGNGATCA
